>Addgene plasmid #8784 | 3535 pET15b Bid p22 | addgene partial sequence | sequence record 17262 | T7 5'-TAATACGACTCACTATAGGG-3'
GAGATATACCATGGGGCAGCAGCCATCATCATCATCATCACAGCAGCGGCCTGGTGCCGCGCGGCAGCCA
TATGGACTCTGAGGTCAGCAACGGTTCCGGCCTGGGGGCCAAGCACATCACAGACCTGCTGGTGTTCGGC
TTTCTCCAAAGCTCTGGCTGTACTCGCCAAGAGCTGGAGGTGCTGGGTCGGGAACTGCCTGTGCAAGCTT
ACTGGGAGGCAGACCTCGAAGACGAGCTGCAGACAGACGGCAGCCAGGCCAGCCGCTCCTTCAACCAAGG
AAGAATAGAGCCAGATTCTGAAAGTCAGGAAGAAATCATCCACAACATTGCCAGACATCTCGCCCAAATA
GGCGATGAGATGGACCACAACATCCAGCCCACACTGGTGAGACAGCTAGCCGCACAGTTCATGAATGGCA
GCCTGTCGGAGGAAGACAAAAGGAACTGCCTGGCCAAAGCCCTTGATGAGGTGAAGACAGCCTTCCCCAG
AGACATGGAGAACGACAAGGCCATGCTGATAATGACAATGCTGTTGGCCAAAAAAGTGGCCAGTCACGCA
CCATCTTTGCTCCGTGATGTCTTCCACACGACTGTCAACTTTATTAACCAGAACCTATTCTCCTATGTGA
GGAACTTGGTTAGAAACGAGATGGACTGAGGATCCGGCTG
