[The description below was written by a language model from this plasmid's Addgene catalogue record.]
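Description:
3535 pET15b Bid p22 is a bacterial expression plasmid built on the Novagen pET15b backbone (listed as about 5.7 kb without insert) that carries mouse Bid, the BH3-only pro-apoptotic member of the BCL-2 family. The "p22" designation refers to the full-length, uncleaved form of the protein, as opposed to the truncated tBID fragments generated by caspase cleavage. The insert, recorded as roughly 1.2 kb, was placed between the NdeI and BamHI sites by restriction cloning, and both sites remain intact, so the fragment can be excised again. Cloning at NdeI puts the Bid coding sequence in frame with the N-terminal His tag supplied by the backbone, giving a His-tagged fusion suited to purification by metal-affinity chromatography.

The plasmid is selected with ampicillin and is catalogued as high copy, with XL1 Blue listed as the propagation strain. No feature table accompanies the record, so the regulatory elements are not individually documented. As a general property of pET15b vectors, expression is driven by a T7 promoter under lac operator control, which requires a host supplying T7 RNA polymerase, and the listing of a T7 primer for 5′ sequencing is consistent with that arrangement. XL1 Blue serves for maintenance rather than expression.

The associated publication concerns tBID acting as a membrane-targeted death ligand that oligomerizes BAK to release cytochrome c. This suggests the construct is used to produce recombinant full-length BID for biochemical studies of mitochondrial apoptosis, although the record does not state a specific use.
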