Addgene plasmid #8784: 3535 pET15b Bid p22
Depositing lab: Stanley Korsmeyer. Depositing organization: Dana-Farber Cancer Institute. Publication: tBID, a membrane-targeted death ligand, oligomerizes BAK to release cytochrome c. Wei MC, Lindsten T, Mootha VK, Weiler S, Gross A, Ashiya M, Thompson CB, Korsmeyer SJ. Genes Dev 2000 Aug 15;14(16):2060-71. PubMed 10950869.
Backbone
  Vector backbone: pET15b
  Backbone manufacturer: Novagen
  Backbone size w/o insert (bp): 5700
  Vector type: Bacterial Expression
Growth in bacteria
  Bacterial resistance: Ampicillin, 100 μg/mL
  Growth temperature: 37°C
  Growth strain: XL1 Blue
  Copy number: High Copy
Gene/Insert
  Gene/Insert name: Bid p22 (alt name: Bid)
  Species: M. musculus (mouse)
  Insert size (bp): 1200
  GenBank ID: NM_007544
  Entrez Gene: Bid (a.k.a. 2700049M22Rik)
  Tag / fusion protein: His (N terminal on backbone)
  Cloning method: Restriction Enzyme; 5′ cloning site NdeI (not destroyed); 3′ cloning site BamHI (not destroyed)
  Sequencing primers: 5′ T7
Terms and licenses: Academic/Nonprofit Terms; Industry Terms: Not Available to Industry
How to cite: 3535 pET15b Bid p22 was a gift from Stanley Korsmeyer (Addgene plasmid # 8784 ; http://n2t.net/addgene:8784 ; RRID:Addgene_8784)
